>Addgene plasmid #127314 | pcDNA3.1(+)/GUG-nLuc-3XFLAG-PEST | addgene full sequence | sequence record 247077 | Addgene NGS Result
GACGGATCGGGAGATCTCCCGATCCCCTATGGTGCACTCTCAGTACAATCTGCTCTGATGCCGCATAGTT
AAGCCAGTATCTGCTCCCTGCTTGTGTGTTGGAGGTCGCTGAGTAGTGCGCGAGCAAAATTTAAGCTACA
ACAAGGCAAGGCTTGACCGACAATTGCATGAAGAATCTGCTTAGGGTTAGGCGTTTTGCGCTGCTTCGCG
ATGTACGGGCCAGATATACGCGTTGACATTGATTATTGACTAGTTATTAATAGTAATCAATTACGGGGTC
ATTAGTTCATAGCCCATATATGGAGTTCCGCGTTACATAACTTACGGTAAATGGCCCGCCTGGCTGACCG
CCCAACGACCCCCGCCCATTGACGTCAATAATGACGTATGTTCCCATAGTAACGCCAATAGGGACTTTCC
ATTGACGTCAATGGGTGGAGTATTTACGGTAAACTGCCCACTTGGCAGTACATCAAGTGTATCATATGCC
AAGTACGCCCCCTATTGACGTCAATGACGGTAAATGGCCCGCCTGGCATTATGCCCAGTACATGACCTTA
TGGGACTTTCCTACTTGGCAGTACATCTACGTATTAGTCATCGCTATTACCATGGTGATGCGGTTTTGGC
AGTACATCAATGGGCGTGGATAGCGGTTTGACTCACGGGGATTTCCAAGTCTCCACCCCATTGACGTCAA
TGGGAGTTTGTTTTGGCACCAAAATCAACGGGACTTTCCAAAATGTCGTAACAACTCCGCCCCATTGACG
CAAATGGGCGGTAGGCGTGTACGGTGGGAGGTCTATATAAGCAGAGCTCTCTGGCTAACTAGAGAACCCA
CTGCTTACTGGCTTATCGAAATTAATACGACTCACTATAGGGAGACCCAAGCTGGCTAGCGTTTAAACTT
AAGCTTGGCAATCCGGTACTGTTGGTAAATAAGCCACCGTGGTCTTCACACTCGAAGATTTCGTTGGGGA
CTGGCGACAGACAGCCGGCTACAACCTGGACCAAGTCCTTGAACAGGGAGGTGTGTCCAGTTTGTTTCAG
AATCTCGGGGTGTCCGTAACTCCGATCCAAAGGATTGTCCTGAGCGGTGAAAATGGGCTGAAGATCGACA
TCCATGTCATCATCCCGTATGAAGGTCTGAGCGGCGACCAAATGGGCCAGATCGAAAAAATTTTTAAGGT
GGTGTACCCTGTGGATGATCATCACTTTAAGGTGATCCTGCACTATGGCACACTGGTAATCGACGGGGTT
ACGCCGAACATGATCGACTATTTCGGACGGCCGTATGAAGGCATCGCCGTGTTCGACGGCAAAAAGATCA
CTGTAACAGGGACCCTGTGGAACGGCAACAAAATTATCGACGAGCGCCTGATCAACCCCGACGGCTCCCT
GCTGTTCCGAGTAACCATCAACGGAGTGACCGGCTGGCGGCTGTGCGAACGCATTCTGGCGGACTACAAA
GACCATGACGGTGATTATAAAGATCATGACATCGATTACAAGGATGACGATGACAAGAATTCTCACGGCT
TTCCGCCTGAGGTTGAAGAGCAAGCCGCCGGTACATTGCCTATGTCCTGCGCACAAGAAAGCGGTATGGA
CCGGCACCCAGCCGCTTGTGCTTCAGCTCGCATCAACGTCTAAGGCCGCGACTCTAGAGGGCCCGTTTAA
ACCCGCTGATCAGCCTCGACTGTGCCTTCTAGTTGCCAGCCATCTGTTGTTTGCCCCTCCCCCGTGCCTT
CCTTGACCCTGGAAGGTGCCACTCCCACTGTCCTTTCCTAATAAAATGAGGAAATTGCATCGCATTGTCT
GAGTAGGTGTCATTCTATTCTGGGGGGTGGGGTGGGGCAGGACAGCAAGGGGGAGGATTGGGAAGACAAT
AGCAGGCATGCTGGGGATGCGGTGGGCTCTATGGCTTCTGAGGCGGAAAGAACCAGCTGGGGCTCTAGGG
GGTATCCCC
[124 nt withheld, positions 1970-2093]
C
[91 nt withheld, positions 2095-2185]
A
[49 nt withheld, positions 2187-2235]
CCTTTGACGTTGGAGTCCACGTTCTTT
[37 nt withheld, positions 2263-2299]
ACCCTATCTCGGTCTATTCTTTTGATTTATAAGGGATTTTGCCGATTTCGGCCTATTGGTTAAAAAATGA
GCTGATTTAACAAAAATTTAACGCGAATTAATTCTGTGGAATGTGTGTCAGTTAGGGTGTGGAAAGTCCC
CAGGCTCCCCAGCAGGCAGAAGTATGCAAAGCATGCATCTCAATTAGTCAGCAACCAGGTGTGGAAAGTC
CCCAGGCTCCCCAGCAGGCAGAAGTATGCAAAGCATGCATCTCAATTAGTCAGCAACCATAGTCCCGCCC
CTAACTCCGCCCATCCCGCCCCTAACTCCGCCCAGTTCCGCCCATTCTCCGCCCCATGGCTGACTAATTT
TTTTTATTTATGCAGAGGCCGAGGCCGCCTCTGCCTCTGAGCTATTCCAGAAGTAGTGAGGAGGCTTTTT
TGGAGGCCTAGGCTTTTGCAAAAAGCTCCCGGGAGCTTGTATATCCATTTTCGGATCTGATCAAGAGACA
GGATGAGGATCGTTTCGCATGATTGAACAAGATGGATTGCACGCAGGTTCTCCGGCCGCTTGGGTGGAGA
GGCTATTCGGCTATGACTGGGCACAACAGACAATCGGCTGCTCTGATGCCGCCGTGTTCCGGCTGTCAGC
GCAGGGGCGCCCGGTTCTTTTTGTCAAGACCGACCTGTCCGGTGCCCTGAATGAACTGCAGGACGAGGCA
GCGCGGCTATCGTGGCTGGCCACGACGGGCGTTCCTTGCGCAGCTGTGCTCGACGTTGTCACTGAAGCGG
GAAGGGACTGGCTGCTATTGGGCGAAGTGCCGGGGCAGGATCTCCTGTCATCTCACCTTGCTCCTGCCGA
GAAAGTATCCATCATGGCTGATGCAATGCGGCGGCTGCATACGCTTGATCCGGCTACCTGCCCATTCGAC
CACCAAGCGAAACATCGCATCGAGCGAGCACGTACTCGGATGGAAGCCGGTCTTGTCGATCAGGATGATC
TGGACGAAGAGCATCAGGGGCTCGCGCCAGCCGAACTGTTCGCCAGGCTCAAGGCGCGCATGCCCGACGG
CGAGGATCTCGTCGTGACCCATGGCGATGCCTGCTTGCCGAATATCATGGTGGAAAATGGCCGCTTTTCT
GGATTCATCGACTGTGGCCGGCTGGGTGTGGCGGACCGCTATCAGGACATAGCGTTGGCTACCCGTGATA
TTGCTGAAGAGCTTGGCGGCGAATGGGCTGACCGCTTCCTCGTGCTTTACGGTATCGCCGCTCCCGATTC
GCAGCGCATCGCCTTCTATCGCCTTCTTGACGAGTTCTTCTGAGCGGGACTCTGGGGTTCGAAATGACCG
ACCAAGCGACGCCCAACCTGCCATCACGAGATTTCGATTCCACCGCCGCCTTCTATGAAAGGTTGGGCTT
CGGAATCGTTTTCCGGGACGCCGGCTGGATGATCCTCCAGCGCGGGGATCTCATGCTGGAGTTCTTCGCC
CACCCCAACTTGTTTATTGCAGCTTATAATGGTTACAAATAAAGCAATAGCATCACAAATTTCACAAATA
AAGCATTTTTTTCACTGCATTCTAGTTGTGGTTTGTCCAAACTCATCAATGTATCTTATCATGTCTGTAT
ACCGTCGACCTCTAGCTAGAGCTTGGCGTAATCATGGTCATAGCTGTTTCCTGTGTGAAATTGTTATCCG
CTCACAATTCCACACAACATACGAGCCGGAAGCATAAAGTGTAAAGCCTGGGGTGCCTAATGAGTGAGCT
AACTCACATTAATTGCGTTGCGCTCACTGCCCGCTTTCCAGTCGGGAAACCTGTCGTGCCAGCTGCATTA
ATGAATCGGCCAACGCGCGGGGAGAGGCGGTTTGCGTATTGGGCGCTCTTCCGCTTCCTCGCTCACTGAC
TCGCTGCGCTCGGTCGTTCGGCTGCGGCGAGCGGTATCAGCTCACTCAAAGGCGGTAATACGGTTATCCA
CAGAATCAGGGGATAACGCAGGAAAGAACATGTGAGCAAAAGGCCAGCAAAAGGCCAGGAACCGTAAAAA
GGCCGCGTTGCTGGCGTTTTTCCATAGGCTCCGCCCCCCTGACGAGCATCACAAAAATCGACGCTCAAGT
CAGAGGTGGCGAAACCCGACAGGACTATAAAGATACCAGGCGTTTCCCCCTGGAAGCTCCCTCGTGCGCT
CTCCTGTTCCGACCCTGCCGCTTACCGGATACCTGTCCGCCTTTCTCCCTTCGGGAAGCGTGGCGCTTTC
TCATAGCTCACGCTGTAGGTATCTCAGTTCGGTGTAGGTCGTTCGCTCCAAGCTGGGCTGTGTGCACGAA
CCCCCCGTTCAGCCCGACCGCTGCGCCTTATCCGGTAACTATCGTCTTGAGTCCAACCCGGTAAGACACG
ACTTATCGCCACTGGCAGCAGCCACTGGTAACAGGATTAGCAGAGCGAGGTATGTAGGCGGTGCTACAGA
GTTCTTGAAGTGGTGGCCTAACTACGGCTACACTAGAAGAACAGTATTTGGTATCTGCGCTCTGCTGAAG
CCAGTTACCTTCGGAAAAAGAGTTGGTAGCTCTTGATCCGGCAAACAAACCACCGCTGGTAGCGGTGGTT
TTTTTGTTTGCAAGCAGCAGATTACGCGCAGAAAAAAAGGATCTCAAGAAGATCCTTTGATCTTTTCTAC
GGGGTCTGACGCTCAGTGGAACGAAAACTCACGTTAAGGGATTTTGGTCATGAGATTATCAAAAAGGATC
TTCACCTAGATCCTTTTAAATTAAAAATGAAGTTTTAAATCAATCTAAAGTATATATGAGTAAACTTGGT
CTGACAGTTACCAATGCTTAATCAGTGAGGCACCTATCTCAGCGATCTGTCTATTTCGTTCATCCATAGT
TGCCTGACTCCCCGTCGTGTAGATAACTACGATACGGGAGGGCTTACCATCTGGCCCCAGTGCTGCAATG
ATACCGCGAGACCCACGCTCACCGGCTCCAGATTTATCAGCAATAAACCAGCCAGCCGGAAGGGCCGAGC
GCAGAAGTGGTCCTGCAACTTTATCCGCCTCCATCCAGTCTATTAATTGTTGCCGGGAAGCTAGAGTAAG
TAGTTCGCCAGTTAATAGTTTGCGCAACGTTGTTGCCATTGCTACAGGCATCGTGGTGTCACGCTCGTCG
TTTGGTATGGCTTCATTCAGCTCCGGTTCCCAACGATCAAGGCGAGTTACATGATCCCCCATGTTGTGCA
AAAAAGCGGTTAGCTCCTTCGGTCCTCCGATCGTTGTCAGAAGTAAGTTGGCCGCAGTGTTATCACTCAT
GGTTATGGCAGCACTGCATAATTCTCTTACTGTCATGCCATCCGTAAGATGCTTTTCTGTGACTGGTGAG
TACTCAACCAAGTCATTCTGAGAATAGTGTATGCGGCGACCGAGTTGCTCTTGCCCGGCGTCAATACGGG
ATAATACCGCGCCACATAGCAGAACTTTAAAAGTGCTCATCATTGGAAAACGTTCTTCGGGGCGAAAACT
CTCAAGGATCTTACCGCTGTTGAGATCCAGTTCGATGTAACCCACTCGTGCACCCAACTGATCTTCAGCA
TCTTTTACTTTCACCAGCGTTTCTGGGTGAGCAAAAACAGGAAGGCAAAATGCCGCAAAAAAGGGAATAA
GGGCGACACGGAAATGTTGAATACTCATACTCTTCCTTTTTCAATATTATTGAAGCATTTATCAGGGTTA
TTGTCTCATGAGCGGATACATATTTGAATGTATTTAGAAAAATAAACAAATAGGGGTTCCGCGCACATTT
CCCCGAAAAGTGCCACCTGACGTC
Features (pLannotate 1.2.2; 22 found; start..end, strand, type, name):
     28..80      -  misc_feature   bom (fragment): basis of mobility region from pBR322
    235..614     +  enhancer       CMV enhancer: human cytomegalovirus immediate early enhancer
    615..818     +  promoter       CMV promoter: human cytomegalovirus (CMV) immediate early promoter
    814..847     +  LTR            5' LTR (truncated) (fragment): truncated 5' long terminal repeat (LTR) from HIV-1
    863..881     +  promoter       T7 promoter: promoter for bacteriophage T7 RNA polymerase
    950..1461    +  CDS            Nluc (fragment): NanoLuc® luciferase human codon-optimized
   1462..1527    +  CDS            3xFLAG: three tandem FLAG® epitope tags, followed by an enterokinase cleavage site
   1531..1650    +  CDS            Odc1 (fragment): DCOR_MOUSE - Also known as Odc. Experimental evidence at protein level: Swiss-Prot protein existence level 1. Catalyzes the first and rate-limiting step of polyamine biosynthesis that converts ornithine into putrescine, which is the precursor for the polyamines, spermidine and spermine. Polyamines are essential for cell proliferation and are implicated in cellular processes, ranging from DNA replication to apoptosis. From Mus musculus (Mouse).
   1700..1924    +  polyA_signal   bGH poly(A) signal: bovine growth hormone polyadenylation signal
   1928..1949    +  promoter       SV40 promoter (fragment): SV40 enhancer and early promoter
   1970..2398    +  rep_origin     f1 ori (sequence partly withheld): f1 bacteriophage origin of replication; arrow indicates direction of (+) strand synthesis
   2412..2741    +  promoter       SV40 promoter: SV40 enhancer and early promoter
   2808..3599    +  CDS            neo: KKA2_KLEPN - Also known as kan, nptII. Experimental evidence at protein level: Swiss-Prot protein existence level 1. Resistance to kanamycin, neomycin, paromomycin, ribostamycin, butirosin and gentamicin B. From Klebsiella pneumoniae.
   3623..3781    +  CDS            ble (fragment): BLE_KLEPN - Experimental evidence at protein level: Swiss-Prot protein existence level 1. Binding protein with a strong affinity to the bleomycin family of antibiotics. Binds to CL990; an antimitotic-antibiotic compound. From Klebsiella pneumoniae.
   3776..3897    +  polyA_signal   SV40 poly(A) signal: SV40 polyadenylation signal
   3970..3986    -  protein_bind   lac operator: The lac repressor binds to the lac operator to inhibit transcription in E. coli. This inhibition can be relieved by adding lactose or isopropyl-β-D-thiogalactopyranoside (IPTG). lac repressor encoded by lacI
   3994..4024    -  promoter       lac promoter: promoter for the E. coli lac operon
   4039..4060    -  protein_bind   CAP binding site: CAP binding activates transcription in the presence of cAMP. E. coli catabolite activator protein
   4073..4165    -  CDS            lacI (fragment): lac repressor; lacI; The lac repressor binds to the lac operator to inhibit transcription in E. coli. This inhibition can be relieved by adding lactose or isopropyl-β-D-thiogalactopyranoside (IPTG).
   4348..4936    -  rep_origin     ori: high-copy-number ColE1/pMB1/pBR322/pUC origin of replication
   5107..5967    -  CDS            AmpR: β-lactamase; bla; confers resistance to ampicillin, carbenicillin, and related antibiotics
   5968..6072    -  promoter       AmpR promoter: bla
