[The description below was written by a language model from this plasmid's Addgene catalogue record and pLannotate feature annotations shown in this document.]
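Description:
pcDNA3.1(+)/GUG-nLuc-3XFLAG-PEST is a mammalian expression plasmid of about 6.1 kb built on the pcDNA3.1(+) backbone. It is maintained in E. coli through a high-copy ColE1/pUC-type origin and an ampicillin resistance gene (β-lactamase under its own promoter), and it also carries an f1 phage origin. For selection in mammalian cells, an SV40 early promoter drives a neomycin phosphotransferase gene terminated by an SV40 polyadenylation signal, allowing G418 selection. The small fragments annotated as HIV-1 LTR, ble, lacI and lac promoter/operator are short matches within backbone sequence and are not indicated by the record to be functional parts of the design.

The payload, cloned between HindIII and ApaI, is a human codon-optimized nanoLuciferase reading frame that, according to the record, initiates at a GUG codon rather than a conventional AUG. This is consistent with the Nluc feature being annotated as a fragment. The luciferase is fused at its C terminus to a 3xFLAG epitope, for immunodetection, followed by a PEST degradation sequence derived from mouse ornithine decarboxylase. The PEST sequence shortens the reporter's half-life so that the luminescence signal tracks recent synthesis rather than accumulated protein. Transcription is driven by the CMV immediate-early enhancer and promoter and terminated by the bovine growth hormone polyadenylation signal. A T7 promoter upstream of the insert could also permit in vitro transcription of the reporter mRNA.

The construct serves as a sensitive, destabilized luminescent reporter of non-AUG (GUG-initiated) translation in mammalian cells. It was deposited in connection with work on how non-AUG initiation responds to protein synthesis inhibitors.
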