Addgene plasmid #127314: pcDNA3.1(+)/GUG-nLuc-3XFLAG-PEST
Purpose: Express 3xFLAG tagged destabilized nanoLuciferase (nLuc) protein from GUG start codon
Depositing lab: Jeremy Wilusz. Depositing organization: University of Pennsylvania. Publication: Ribosome queuing enables non-AUG translation to be resistant to multiple protein synthesis inhibitors. Kearse MG, Goldman DH, Choi J, Nwaezeapu C, Liang D, Green KM, Goldstrohm AC, Todd PK, Green R, Wilusz JE. Genes Dev. 2019 Jun 6. pii: gad.324715.119. doi: 10.1101/gad.324715.119. PubMed 31171704.
Backbone
  Vector backbone: pcDNA3.1(+)
  Total vector size (bp): 6100
  Vector type: Mammalian Expression
  Selectable markers: Neomycin (select with G418)
Growth in bacteria
  Bacterial resistance: Ampicillin, 100 μg/mL
  Growth temperature: 37°C
  Growth strain: DH5alpha
  Copy number: High Copy
Gene/Insert
  Gene/Insert name: nanoLuciferase (alt name: nLuc)
  Promoter: CMV
  Tag / fusion protein: 3xFLAG (C terminal on insert); PEST (C terminal on insert)
  Cloning method: Restriction Enzyme; 5′ cloning site HindIII (not destroyed); 3′ cloning site ApaI (not destroyed)
  Sequencing primers: 5′ CGCAAATGGGCGGTAGGCGTG
Terms and licenses: Academic/Nonprofit Terms; Industry Terms: Not Available to Industry
How to cite: pcDNA3.1(+)/GUG-nLuc-3XFLAG-PEST was a gift from Jeremy Wilusz (Addgene plasmid # 127314 ; http://n2t.net/addgene:127314 ; RRID:Addgene_127314)
